>Addgene plasmid #231221 | CA-0063 CMVTO-SumIL2-5GS-rens-IL2Rb | addgene full sequence | sequence record 459215 | Addgene NGS Result
TCTCATAGCTCACGCTGTAGGTATCTCAGTTCGGTGTAGGTCGTTCGCTCCAAGCTGGGCTGTGTGCACG
AACCCCCCGTTCAGCCCGACCGCTGCGCCTTATCCGGTAACTATCGTCTTGAGTCCAACCCGGTAAGACA
CGACTTATCGCCACTGGCAGCAGCCACTGGTAACAGGATTAGCAGAGCGAGGTATGTAGGCGGTGCTACA
GAGTTCTTGAAGTGGTGGCCTAACTACGGCTACACTAGAAGAACAGTATTTGGTATCTGCGCTCTGCTGA
AGCCAGTTACCTTCGGAAAAAGAGTTGGTAGCTCTTGATCCGGCAAACAAACCACCGCTGGTAGCGGTGG
TTTTTTTGTTTGCAAGCAGCAGATTACGCGCAGAAAAAAAGGATCTCAAGAAGATCCTTTGATCTTTTCT
ACGGGGTCTGACGCTCAGTGGAACGAAAACTCACGTTAAGGGATTTTGGTCATGAGATTATCAAAAAGGA
TCTTCACCTAGATCCTTTTAAATTAAAAATGAAGTTTTAAATCAATCTAAAGTATATATGAGTAAACTTG
GTCTGACAGTTACCAATGCTTAATCAGTGAGGCACCTATCTCAGCGATCTGTCTATTTCGTTCATCCATA
GTTGCCTGACTCCCCGTCGTGTAGATAACTACGATACGGGAGGGCTTACCATCTGGCCCCAGTGCTGCAA
TGATACCGCGAGACCCACGCTCACCGGCTCCAGATTTATCAGCAATAAACCAGCCAGCCGGAAGGGCCGA
GCGCAGAAGTGGTCCTGCAACTTTATCCGCCTCCATCCAGTCTATTAATTGTTGCCGGGAAGCTAGAGTA
AGTAGTTCGCCAGTTAATAGTTTGCGCAACGTTGTTGCCATTGCTACAGGCATCGTGGTGTCACGCTCGT
CGTTTGGTATGGCTTCATTCAGCTCCGGTTCCCAACGATCAAGGCGAGTTACATGATCCCCCATGTTGTG
CAAAAAAGCGGTTAGCTCCTTCGGTCCTCCGATCGTTGTCAGAAGTAAGTTGGCCGCAGTGTTATCACTC
ATGGTTATGGCAGCACTGCATAATTCTCTTACTGTCATGCCATCCGTAAGATGCTTTTCTGTGACTGGTG
AGTACTCAACCAAGTCATTCTGAGAATAGTGTATGCGGCGACCGAGTTGCTCTTGCCCGGCGTCAATACG
GGATAATACCGCGCCACATAGCAGAACTTTAAAAGTGCTCATCATTGGAAAACGTTCTTCGGGGCGAAAA
CTCTCAAGGATCTTACCGCTGTTGAGATCCAGTTCGATGTAACCCACTCGTGCACCCAACTGATCTTCAG
CATCTTTTACTTTCACCAGCGTTTCTGGGTGAGCAAAAACAGGAAGGCAAAATGCCGCAAAAAAGGGAAT
AAGGGCGACACGGAAATGTTGAATACTCATACTCTTCCTTTTTCAATATTATTGAAGCATTTATCAGGGT
TATTGTCTCATGAGCGGATACATATTTGAATGTATTTAGAAAAATAAACAAATAGGGGTTCCGCGCACAT
TTCCCCGAAAAGTGCCACCTGACGTCGACGGATCGGGAGATCTCCCGATCCCCTATGGTGCACTCTCAGT
ACAATCTGCTCTGATGCCGCATAGTTAAGCCAGTATCTGCTCCCTGCTTGTGTGTTGGAGGTCGCTGAGT
AGTGCGCGAGCAAAATTTAAGCTACAACAAGGCAAGGCTTGACCGACAATTGCATGAAGAATCTGCTTAG
GGTTAGGCGTTTTGCGCTGCTTCGTACGGGCCAGATATACGCGTTGACATTGATTATTGACTAGTTATTA
ATAGTAATCAATTACGGGGTCATTAGTTCATAGCCCATATATGGAGTTCCGCGTTACATAACTTACGGTA
AATGGCCCGCCTGGCTGACCGCCCAACGACCCCCGCCCATTGACGTCAATAATGACGTATGTTCCCATAG
TAACGCCAATAGGGACTTTCCATTGACGTCAATGGGTGGAGTATTTACGGTAAACTGCCCACTTGGCAGT
ACATCAAGTGTATCATATGCCAAGTACGCCCCCTATTGACGTCAATGACGGTAAATGGCCCGCCTGGCAT
TATGCCCAGTACATGACCTTATGGGACTTTCCTACTTGGCAGTACATCTACGTATTAGTCATCGCTATTA
CCATGGTGATGCGGTTTTGGCAGTACATCAATGGGCGTGGATAGCGGTTTGACTCACGGGGATTTCCAAG
TCTCCACCCCATTGACGTCAATGGGAGTTTGTTTTGGCACCAAAATCAACGGGACTTTCCAAAATGTCGT
AACAACTCCGCCCCATTGACGCAAATGGGCGGTAGGCGTGTACGGTGGGAGGTCTATATAAGCAGAGCTC
TCCCTATCAGTGATAGAGATCTCCCTATCAGTGATAGAGATCGTCGACGAGCTCGTTTAGTGAACCGTCA
GATCGCCTGGAGACGCCATCCACGCTGTTTTGACCTCCATAGAAGACACCGGGACCGATCCAGCCTCCGG
ACTCTAGCGTTTAAACTTAAGCTTCGCCACCATGTACAGGATGCAACTCCTGTCTTGCATTGCACTAAGT
CTTGCACTTGTCACAAACGCTAGCGCTCCAACCTCCAGCTCTACAAAAAAGACTCAGCTGCAGCTGGAGC
ACCTGCTGCTCGACCTACAAATGATACTCAACGGAATCAACAACTATAAGAATCCTAAGCTGACGCGGAT
GCTGACCGCCAAGTTTTACATGCCCAAAAAGGCGACCGAGCTGAAGCATTTGCAGTGTCTGGAGGAAGAG
CTCAAGCCTTTGGAGGAGGTGCTTAATCTCGCCCAAAGCAAAAATTTCCACTTTGATCCGCGGGACGTCG
TGTCAAATATCAACGTCTTTGTGCTGGAACTGAAAGGCTCTGAGACAACCTTTATGTGTGAATATGCCGA
TGAAACTGCTACCATCGTTGAGTTTTTAAATCGATGGATAACATTTTGCCAGAGTATAATTTCTACTTTG
ACCGGTGGAGGGGGTTCTGGCGGTGGGGGATCTGGTGGAGGAGGAAGTGGTGGTGGGGGATCAGGTGGTG
GTGGATCTTATATTCACCCATTCCATCTGGTTATTCATAACGAGTCGGGCGGTGGGGGATCCGCGGTGAA
TGGCACTTCCCAGTTCACATGCTTCTACAATTCGAGAGCCAACATCTCCTGTGTCTGGAGCCAAGATGGG
GCTCTGCAGGACACTTCCTGCCAAGTCCATGCCTGGCCGGACAGACGGCGGTGGAACCAAACCTGTGAGC
TGCTCCCCGTGAGTCAAGCATCCTGGGCCTGCAACCTGATCCTCGGAGCCCCAGATTCTCAGAAACTGAC
CACAGTTGACATCGTCACCCTGAGGGTGCTGTGCCGTGAGGGGGTGCGATGGAGGGTGATGGCCATCCAG
GACTTCAAGCCCTTTGAGAACCTTCGCCTGATGGCCCCCATCTCCCTCCAAGTTGTCCACGTGGAGACCC
ACAGATGCAACATAAGCTGGGAAATCTCCCAAGCCTCCCACTACTTTGAAAGACACCTGGAGTTCGAGGC
CCGGACGCTGTCCCCAGGCCACACCTGGGAGGAGGCCCCCCTGCTGACTCTCAAGCAGAAGCAGGAATGG
ATCTGCCTGGAGACGCTCACCCCAGACACCCAGTATGAGTTTCAGGTGCGGGTCAAGCCTCTGCAAGGCG
AGTTCACGACCTGGAGCCCCTGGAGCCAGCCCCTGGCCTTCAGGACAAAGCCTGCAGCCCTTGGGAAGGA
CACCTAGGGCCCGAACAAAAACTCATCTCAGAAGAGGATCTGAATAGCGCCGTCGACCATCATCATAATC
ATCATTGAGTTTAAACCCGCTGATCAGCCTCGACTGTGCCTTCTAGTTGCCAGCCATCTGTTGTTTGCCC
CTCCCCCGTGCCTTCCTTGACCCTGGAAGGTGCCACTCCCACTGTCCTTTCCTAATAAAATGAGGAAATT
GCATCGCATTGTCTGAGTAGGTGTCATTCTATTCTGGGGGGTGGGGTGGGGCAGGACAGCAAGGGGGAGG
ATTGGGAAGACAATAGCAGGCATGCTGGGGATGCGGTGGGCTCTATGGAGATCTATCGATGTTCTGGGGA
TGCGGTGGGCTCTATGGCTTCTGAGGCGGAAAGAACCAGCTGGGGCTCTAGGGGGTATCCCC
[124 nt withheld, positions 4193-4316]
C
[91 nt withheld, positions 4318-4408]
AGGGTGATGGTTCACGTACCTAGAAGTTCCTATTCCGAAGTTCCTATTCTCTAGAAAGTATAGGAACTTC
CTTGGCCAAAAAGCCTGAACTCACCGCGACGTCTGTCGAGAAGTTTCTGATCGAAAAGTTCGACAGCGTC
TCCGACCTGATGCAGCTCTCGGAGGGCGAAGAATCTCGTGCTTTCAGCTTCGATGTAGGAGGGCGTGGAT
ATGTCCTGCGGGTAAATAGCTGCGCCGATGGTTTCTACAAAGATCGTTATGTTTATCGGCACTTTGCATC
GGCCGCGCTCCCGATTCCGGAAGTGCTTGACATTGGGGAATTCAGCGAGAGCCTGACCTATTGCATCTCC
CGCCGTGCACAGGGTGTCACGTTGCAAGACCTGCCTGAAACCGAACTGCCCGCTGTTCTGCAGCCGGTCG
CGGAGGCCATGGATGCGATCGCTGCGGCCGATCTTAGCCAGACGAGCGGGTTCGGCCCATTCGGACCGCA
AGGAATCGGTCAATACACTACATGGCGTGATTTCATATGCGCGATTGCTGATCCCCATGTGTATCACTGG
CAAACTGTGATGGACGACACCGTCAGTGCGTCCGTCGCGCAGGCTCTCGATGAGCTGATGCTTTGGGCCG
AGGACTGCCCCGAAGTCCGGCACCTCGTGCACGCGGATTTCGGCTCCAACAATGTCCTGACGGACAATGG
CCGCATAACAGCGGTCATTGACTGGAGCGAGGCGATGTTCGGGGATTCCCAATACGAGGTCGCCAACATC
TTCTTCTGGAGGCCGTGGTTGGCTTGTATGGAGCAGCAGACGCGCTACTTCGAGCGGAGGCATCCGGAGC
TTGCAGGATCGCCGCGGCTCCGGGCGTATATGCTCCGCATTGGTCTTGACCAACTCTATCAGAGCTTGGT
TGACGGCAATTTCGATGATGCAGCTTGGGCGCAGGGTCGATGCGACGCAATCGTCCGATCCGGAGCCGGG
ACTGTCGGGCGTACACAAATCGCCCGCAGAAGCGCGGCCGTCTGGACCGATGGCTGTGTAGAAGTACTCG
CCGATAGTGGAAACCGACGCCCCAGCACTCGTCCGAGGGCAAAGGAATAGCACGTACTACGAGATTTCGA
TTCCACCGCCGCCTTCTATGAAAGGTTGGGCTTCGGAATCGTTTTCCGGGACGCCGGCTGGATGATCCTC
CAGCGCGGGGATCTCATGCTGGAGTTCTTCGCCCACCCCAACTTGTTTATTGCAGCTTATAATGGTTACA
AATAAAGCAATAGCATCACAAATTTCACAAATAAAGCATTTTTTTCACTGCATTCTAGTTGTGGTTTGTC
CAAACTCATCAATGTATCTTATCATGTCTGTATACCGTCGACCTCTAGCTAGAGCTTGGCGTAATCATGG
TCATAGCTGTTTCCTGTGTGAAATTGTTATCCGCTCACAATTCCACACAACATACGAGCCGGAAGCATAA
AGTGTAAAGCCTGGGGTGCCTAATGAGTGAGCTAACTCACATTAATTGCGTTGCGCTCACTGCCCGCTTT
CCAGTCGGGAAACCTGTCGTGCCAGCTGCATTAATGAATCGGCCAACGCGCGGGGAGAGGCGGTTTGCGT
ATTGGGCGCTCTTCCGCTTCCTCGCTCACTGACTCGCTGCGCTCGGTCGTTCGGCTGCGGCGAGCGGTAT
CAGCTCACTCAAAGGCGGTAATACGGTTATCCACAGAATCAGGGGATAACGCAGGAAAGAACATGTGAGC
AAAAGGCCAGCAAAAGGCCAGGAACCGTAAAAAGGCCGCGTTGCTGGCGTTTTTCCATAGGCTCCGCCCC
CCTGACGAGCATCACAAAAATCGACGCTCAAGTCAGAGGTGGCGAAACCCGACAGGACTATAAAGATACC
AGGCGTTTCCCCCTGGAAGCTCCCTCGTGCGCTCTCCTGTTCCGACCCTGCCGCTTACCGGATACCTGTC
CGCCTTTCTCCCTTCGGGAAGCGTGGCGCTT
Features (pLannotate 1.2.2; 23 found; start..end, strand, type, name):
    570..1430    -  CDS            AmpR: β-lactamase; bla; confers resistance to ampicillin, carbenicillin, and related antibiotics
   1431..1535    -  promoter       AmpR promoter: bla
   1594..1646    -  misc_feature   bom (fragment): basis of mobility region from pBR322
   1796..2175    +  enhancer       CMV enhancer: human cytomegalovirus immediate early enhancer
   2176..2379    +  promoter       CMV promoter: human cytomegalovirus (CMV) immediate early promoter
   2381..2400    +  promoter       PLtetO-1 promoter (fragment): modified phage lambda PL promoter with tet operator sites (Lutz and Bujard, 1997)
   2402..2421    +  promoter       PLtetO-1 promoter (fragment): modified phage lambda PL promoter with tet operator sites (Lutz and Bujard, 1997)
   2429..2462    +  promoter       TRE3GV promoter (fragment): 3rd-generation Tet-responsive promoter that can be activated by binding of Tet-On® 3G, optimized for retroviral and lentiviral vectors
   2552..3013    +  CDS            IL2: IL2_HUMAN - Experimental evidence at protein level: Swiss-Prot protein existence level 1. Produced by T-cells in response to antigenic or mitogenic stimulation, this protein is required for T-cell proliferation and other activities crucial to regulation of the immune response. Can stimulate B-cells, monocytes, lymphokine-activated killer cells, natural killer cells, and glioma cells. From Homo sapiens (Human).
   3140..3784    +  CDS            IL2RB (fragment): IL2RB_HUMAN - Also known as IL15RB From Homo sapiens (Human).
   3884..4108    +  polyA_signal   bGH poly(A) signal: bovine growth hormone polyadenylation signal
   4124..4147    +  polyA_signal   bGH poly(A) signal (fragment): bovine growth hormone polyadenylation signal
   4151..4172    +  promoter       SV40 promoter (fragment): SV40 enhancer and early promoter
   4193..4426    +  rep_origin     f1 ori (fragment) (sequence partly withheld): f1 bacteriophage origin of replication; arrow indicates direction of (+) strand synthesis
   4431..4478    +  protein_bind   FRT: FLP-mediated recombination occurs in the 8-bp core sequence TCTAGAAA (Turan and Bode, 2011). FLP recombinase from the Saccharomyces cerevisiae 2μ plasmid
   4486..5508    +  CDS            HygR: aminoglycoside phosphotransferase from E. coli; aph(4)-Ia; confers resistance to hygromycin
   5518..5643    +  CDS            ble (fragment): BLE_KLEPN - Experimental evidence at protein level: Swiss-Prot protein existence level 1. Binding protein with a strong affinity to the bleomycin family of antibiotics. Binds to CL990; an antimitotic-antibiotic compound. From Klebsiella pneumoniae.
   5638..5759    +  polyA_signal   SV40 poly(A) signal: SV40 polyadenylation signal
   5832..5848    -  protein_bind   lac operator: The lac repressor binds to the lac operator to inhibit transcription in E. coli. This inhibition can be relieved by adding lactose or isopropyl-β-D-thiogalactopyranoside (IPTG). lac repressor encoded by lacI
   5856..5886    -  promoter       lac promoter: promoter for the E. coli lac operon
   5901..5922    -  protein_bind   CAP binding site: CAP binding activates transcription in the presence of cAMP. E. coli catabolite activator protein
   5935..6027    -  CDS            lacI (fragment): lac repressor; lacI; The lac repressor binds to the lac operator to inhibit transcription in E. coli. This inhibition can be relieved by adding lactose or isopropyl-β-D-thiogalactopyranoside (IPTG).
   6210..399     -  rep_origin     ori (across the origin): high-copy-number ColE1/pMB1/pBR322/pUC origin of replication
