[The description below was written by a language model from this plasmid's Addgene catalogue record and pLannotate feature annotations shown in this document.]
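Description:
CA-0063 CMVTO-SumIL2-5GS-rens-IL2Rb is a 6.4 kb mammalian expression plasmid built on a CMVTO-FlpIn backbone. It is propagated in E. coli through a high-copy ColE1/pUC-type origin and selected with ampicillin via the β-lactamase gene. Expression is driven by the human CMV immediate-early enhancer and promoter, followed by short tet operator matches (annotated as PLtetO-1 and TRE3GV fragments). This fits the "TO" designation: a CMV promoter that a Tet repressor can silence and that tetracycline or doxycycline can induce in cells expressing the repressor. A bovine growth hormone polyadenylation signal terminates the transcript. Downstream lies an FRT site placed directly before a hygromycin resistance coding sequence with an SV40 poly(A) signal. No complete promoter is annotated upstream of this cassette. That is the usual Flp-In design, in which Flp-mediated integration at a genomic FRT landing pad activates hygromycin resistance and yields single-copy stable lines.

The payload is a fusion of human IL-2 to a fragment of the IL-2 receptor β chain (IL2RB). The IL-2 portion carries the recorded substitutions L80F, R81D, L85V, I86V and I92F. The construct name indicates a 5GS flexible linker and a "rens" element between the two parts. The record does not define "rens", though the associated work on human protease control of secreted signals suggests it is a protease cleavage site. The stated purpose, "CageIL-2 (N-term 25 AA)", points to a caged cytokine in which the tethered receptor fragment masks IL-2 until the linker is cleaved. The meaning of the "N-term 25 AA" note is not explained in the record. The construct is suited to transient or stable expression of protease-activatable secreted IL-2 in mammalian cells.
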