Addgene plasmid #231221: CA-0063 CMVTO-SumIL2-5GS-rens-IL2Rb
Purpose: CageIL-2 (N-term 25 AA)
Depositing lab: Xiaojing Gao. Depositing organization: Stanford University. Publication: Orthogonalized human protease control of secreted signals. Aldrete CA, Call CC, Sant'Anna LE, Vlahos AE, Pei J, Cong Q, Gao XJ. Nat Chem Biol. 2025 Jan 15. doi: 10.1038/s41589-024-01831-x. PubMed 39814991.
Backbone
  Vector backbone: CMVTO-FlpIn
  Vector type: Mammalian Expression
Growth in bacteria
  Bacterial resistance: Ampicillin, 100 μg/mL
  Growth temperature: 37°C
  Growth strain: DH5alpha
  Copy number: High Copy
Gene/Insert
  Gene/Insert name: SumIL2-5GS-rens-IL2Rb
  Species: H. sapiens (human)
  Mutation: L80F, R81D, L85V, I86V, I92F
  Entrez Gene: IL2 (a.k.a. IL-2, TCGF, lymphokine)
  Cloning method: Ligation Independent Cloning
Terms and licenses: Academic/Nonprofit Terms; Industry Terms: Not Available to Industry
How to cite: CA-0063 CMVTO-SumIL2-5GS-rens-IL2Rb was a gift from Xiaojing Gao (Addgene plasmid # 231221 ; http://n2t.net/addgene:231221 ; RRID:Addgene_231221)
